>Addgene plasmid #206491 | H2-pAc5.1 mCherry Oskar 139-606 | addgene full sequence | sequence record 407285 | Addgene NGS Result
CTTCAAGAATTAATTCTATATTCTAAAAACACAAATGATACTTCTAAAAAAAAATCATGAATGGCATCAA
CTCTGAATCAAATCTTTGCAGATGCACCTACTTCTCATTTCCACTGTCACATCATTTTTCCAGATCTCGC
TGCCTGTTATGTGGCCCACAAACCAAGACACGTTTTATGGCCATTAAAGCTGGCTGATCGTCGCCAAACA
CCAAATACATAATGAATATGTACACATTCGAGAAAGAAGCGATCAAAGAAGCGTCTTCGGGCGGAGTAGG
AGAATGCGGAGGAGAAGGAGAACGAGCTGATCTAGTATCTCTCCACAATCCAATGCCAACTGACCAACTG
GCCATATTCGGAGCAATTTGAAGCCAATTTCCATCGCCTGGCGATCGCTCCATTCTTGGCTATATGTTTT
TCACCGTTACCCGGGGCCATTTTCAAAGACTCGTCGGCAAGATAAGATTGTGTCACTCGCTGTCTCTCTT
CATTTGTCGAAGAATGCTGAGGAATTTCGCGATGACGTCGGCGAGTATTTTGAAGAATGAGAATAATTTG
TATTTATACGAAAATCAGTTAGTGGAATTTTCTACAAAAACATGTTATCTATAGATAATTTTGTTGCAAA
ATATGTTGACTATGACAAAGATTGTATGTATATACCTTTAATGTATTCTCATTTTCTTATGTATTTATAA
TGGCAATGATGATACTGATGATATTTTAAGATGATGCCAGACCAAAAGGCTTGAATTTCTGCGTCTTTTG
CCGAACGCAGTGCATGTGCAATTGTTGTTTTTTGGAATATTCAATTTTCGGACTGTCCGCTTTGATTTCA
GTTTCTTGGCTTATTCAAAAAGCAAAGTAAAGCCAAAAAAGCGAGATGGCAATACCAAATGCGGCAAAAC
GGTAGTGGAAGGAAAGGGGTGCGGGGCAGCGGAAGGAAGGGTGGGGCGGGGCGTGGCGGGGTCTGTGGCT
GGGCGCGACGTCACCGACGTTGGAGCCACTCCTTTGACCATGTGTGCGTGTGTGTATTATTCGTGTCTCG
CCACTCGCCGGTTGTTTTTTTCTTTTTATGCTGCGCTCTCTCTAGCGCCATCTCGCTTACGCATGCTCAA
CGCACCGCATGTTGCCGTTTCCTTTTATGCGTCATTTTGGCTCGAAATAGGCAATTATTTAAACAAAGAT
TAGTCAACGAAAACGCTAAAATAAATAAGTCTACAATATGGTTACTTATTGCCATGTGTGTGCAGCCAAC
GATAGCAACAAAAGCAACAACACAGGTGGCTTTCCCTCTTTCACTTTTTGTTTGCAAGCCGCGTGCGAGC
AAGACGGCACGACCGGCAAACGCAATTACGCTGACAAAGAGCAGACGAAGTTTTGGCGAAAAACATCAAG
GCGCCTGATACGAATGCATTTGCAATAACAATTGCGATATTTAATATTGTTTATGAAGCTGTTTGACTTC
AAAACACACAAAAAAAAAAATAAAACAAATTATTTGAAAGAGAATTAGGAATCGGACGCTTATCGTTAGG
GTAACAACAAGAAATGCTTACTGAGTCACAGCCTCTGGAAAACTGCCGCAAGCCAGAGAGAGAGAGAAAA
AGAGGGAGAGCAGCTTAGACCGCATGTGCTTGTGTGTGAGGCGTCTCTCTCTTCGTCTCTGTTGCGCAAA
CGCATAGACTGCACTGAAAAAATCGATTACCTATTTTTTATGAATGAATATTTGCACTATTACTATTCAA
AACTATTAAGATAGCAATCACATTCAATAGCCAAATACTATACCACCTGAGCGATGCAACGAAATGATCA
ATTTGAGCAAAAATGCTGCATATTTAGGACGGCATCATTATAGAAATGCTTCTTGCTGTGTACTTTTCTC
TCGTCTGGCAGCTGTTTCGCCGTTATTGTTAAAACCGGCTTAAGTTAGGTGTGTTTTCTACGACTAGTGA
ATGCCCTACTAGAAGATGTGTGTTGCACAAAATGTCCCTGGAATAACCAATTTGAAGTGCAGATAGCAGT
AAACGTAAGCTAATATGAATATTATTTAACTGTAATGTTTTAATATCGCTGGACATTACTAATAAACCCA
CTATAAACACATGTACATATGTATGTTTTGGCATACAATGAGTAGTTGGGGAAAAAATGTGTAAAAGCAC
CGTGACCATCACAGCATAAAGATAACCAGCTGAAGTATCGAATATGAGTAACCCCCAAATTGAATCACAT
GCCGCAACTGATAGGACCCATGGAAGTACACTCTTCATGGCGATATACAAGACACACACAAGCACGAACA
CCCAGTTGCGGAGGAAATTCTCCGTAAATGAAAACCCAATCGGCGAACAATTCATACCCATATATGGTAA
AAGTTTTGAACGCGACTTGAGAGCGGAGAGCATTGCGGCTGATAAGGTTTTAGCGCTAAGCGGGCTTTAT
AAAACGGGCTGCGGGACCAGTTTTCATATCACTACCGTTTGAGTTCTTGTGCTGTGTGGATACTCCTCCC
GACACAAAGCCGCTCCATCAGCCAGCAGTCGTCTAATCCAGAGACCCCGGATCGGGGTACCATGGTGAGC
AAGGGCGAGGAGGATAACATGGCCATCATCAAGGAGTTCATGCGCTTCAAGGTGCACATGGAGGGCTCCG
TGAACGGCCACGAGTTCGAGATCGAGGGCGAGGGCGAGGGCCGCCCCTACGAGGGCACCCAGACCGCCAA
GCTGAAGGTGACCAAGGGTGGCCCCCTGCCCTTCGCCTGGGACATCCTGTCCCCTCAGTTCATGTACGGC
TCCAAGGCCTACGTGAAGCACCCCGCCGACATCCCCGACTACTTGAAGCTGTCCTTCCCCGAGGGCTTCA
AGTGGGAGCGCGTGATGAACTTCGAGGACGGCGGCGTGGTGACCGTGACCCAGGACTCCTCCCTGCAGGA
CGGCGAGTTCATCTACAAGGTGAAGCTGCGCGGCACCAACTTCCCCTCCGACGGCCCCGTAATGCAGAAG
AAGACCATGGGCTGGGAGGCCTCCTCCGAGCGGATGTACCCCGAGGACGGCGCCCTGAAGGGCGAGATCA
AGCAGAGGCTGAAGCTGAAGGACGGCGGCCACTACGACGCTGAGGTCAAGACCACCTACAAGGCCAAGAA
GCCCGTGCAGCTGCCCGGCGCCTACAACGTCAACATCAAGTTGGACATCACCTCCCACAACGAGGACTAC
ACCATCGTGGAACAGTACGAACGCGCCGAGGGCCGCCACTCCACCGGCGGCATGGACGAGCTGTACAAGC
CAAGCTTGAATTCTGCAGATATGACCATCATCGAGAGCAACTATATATCCGTGCGCGAGGAATATCCCGA
TATAGATAGTGAGGTGCGCGCCATATTGCTGAGCCACGCCCAGAATGGAATCACGATATCGAGCATCAAG
AGTGAATATCGAAAACTGACGGGCAATCCATTTCCACTGCACGACAACGTGACGGATTTCCTGCTGACCA
TTCCCAATGTGACCGCTGAGTGCAGCGAGTCCGGTAAGCGGATCTTCAACCTGAAAGCGAGCCTGAAGAA
CGGTCACCTCCTGGATATGGTGCTCAACCAGAAAGAGCGCACCAGCGACTACAGCAGCGGAGCTCCGTCC
CTGGAGAACATACCACGAGCACCTCCACGCTACTGGAAGAATCCCTTCAAACGGAGGGCTCTGTCCCAGC
TGAACACCAGCCCGAGGACCGTGCCCAAGATAACGGATGAAAAGACCAAGGATATCGCCACCAGGCCGGT
TTCGCTGCATCAAATGGCCAATGAGGCAGCGGAGTCGAACTGGTGCTACCAGGATAATTGGAAGCATCTC
AACAATTTCTACCAGCAAGCCAGCGTAAATGCGCCAAAAATGCCAGTACCCATCAACATCTACAGCCCCG
ATGCCCCAGAGGAACCAATCAATTTGGCTCCACCTGGGCATCAGCCAAGCTGCAGAACCCAAAGCCAGAA
AACCGAACCGACTGAAAACCGCCATTTGGGCATCTTTGTGCATCCATTTAACGGCATGAACATAATGAAG
AGACGCCACGAAATGACGCCCACGCCAACGATTTTAACCAGTGGAACCTACAACGATTCTCTGCTGACGA
TTAACTCGGATTACGATGCCTATCTGCTGGACTTTCCGCTTATGGGCGATGATTTTATGCTATATCTCGC
CCGAATGGAGCTAAAATGCCGATTTAGGCGTCACGAACGCGTCCTGCAGTCAGGACTTTGTGTATCCGGA
CTGACGATCAATGGCGCCCGAAATCGTTTAAAAAGAGTCCAATTACCCGAGGGTACTCAGATCATCGTCA
ATATCGGATCGGTGGACATTATGCGCGGCAAGCCTTTGGTTCAGATCGAGCACGATTTTCGGCTACTGAT
CAAGGAGATGCACAATATGCGATTGGTGCCGATTCTAACAAATCTTGCACCGCTGGGCAACTATTGTCAC
GATAAGGTATTATGTGACAAAATCTACCGATTCAACAAGTTTATCCGAAGCGAATGCTGTCACCTAAAGG
TCATCGACATACACTCCTGTCTAATCAACGAAAGGGGCGTGGTGCGATTTGATTGCTTTCAGGCCTCACC
ACGCCAAGTCACCGGTTCCAAGGAACCCTATCTGTTCTGGAACAAAATCGGTCGGCAGCGCGTACTGCAA
GTTATTGAAACGAGTCTGGAGTATTAAATCCAGCACAGTGGCGGCCGCTCGAGTCTAGAGGGCCCGCGGT
TCGAAGGTAAGCCTATCCCTAACCCTCTCCTCGGTCTCGATTCTACGCGTACCGGTCATCATCACCATCA
CCATTGAGTTTAAACCCGCTGATCAGCCTCGACTGTGCCTTCTAAGGCCTGAGCTCGCTGATCAGCCTCG
ATCGAGGATCCAGACATGATAAGATACATTGATGAGTTTGGACAAACCACAACTAGAATGCAGTGAAAAA
AATGCTTTATTTGTGAAATTTGTGATGCTATTGCTTTATTTGTAACCATTATAAGCTGCAATAAACAAGT
TAACAACAACAATTGCATTCATTTTATGTTTCAGGTTCAGGGGGAGGTGTGGGAGGTTTTTTAAAGCAAG
TAAAACCTCTACAAATGTGGTATGGCTGATTATGATCAGTCGACCGATGCCCTTGAGAGCCTTCAACCCA
GTCAGCTCCTTCCGGTGGGCGCGGGGCATGACTATCGTCGCCGCACTTATGACTGTCTTCTTTATCATGC
AACTCGTAGGACAGGTGCCGGCAGCGCTCTGGGTCATTTTCGGCGAGGACCGCTTTCGCTGGAGCGCGAC
GATGATCGGCCTGTCGCTTGCGGTATTCGGAATCTTGCACGCCCTCGCTCAAGCCTTCGTCACTGGTCCC
GCCACCAAACGTTTCGGCGAGAAGCAGGCCATTATCGCCGGCATGGCGGCCGACGCGCTGGGCTACGTCT
TGCTGGCGTTCGCGACGCGAGGCTGGATGGCCTTCCCCATTATGATTCTTCTCGCTTCCGGCGGCATCGG
GATGCCCGCGTTGCAGGCCATGCTGTCCAGGCAGGTAGATGACGACCATCAGGGACAGCTTCAAGGCCAG
CAAAAGGCCAGGAACCGTAAAAAGGCCGCGTTGCTGGCGTTTTTCCATAGGCTCCGCCCCCCTGACGAGC
ATCACAAAAATCGACGCTCAAGTCAGAGGTGGCGAAACCCGACAGGACTATAAAGATACCAGGCGTTTCC
CCCTGGAAGCTCCCTCGTGCGCTCTCCTGTTCCGACCCTGCCGCTTACCGGATACCTGTCCGCCTTTCTC
CCTTCGGGAAGCGTGGCGCTTTCTCATAGCTCACGCTGTAGGTATCTCAGTTCGGTGTAGGTCGTTCGCT
CCAAGCTGGGCTGTGTGCACGAACCCCCCGTTCAGCCCGACCGCTGCGCCTTATCCGGTAACTATCGTCT
TGAGTCCAACCCGGTAAGACACGACTTATCGCCACTGGCAGCAGCCACTGGTAACAGGATTAGCAGAGCG
AGGTATGTAGGCGGTGCTACAGAGTTCTTGAAGTGGTGGCCTAACTACGGCTACACTAGAAGGACAGTAT
TTGGTATCTGCGCTCTGCTGAAGCCAGTTACCTTCGGAAAAAGAGTTGGTAGCTCTTGATCCGGCAAACA
AACCACCGCTGGTAGCGGTGGTTTTTTTGTTTGCAAGCAGCAGATTACGCGCAGAAAAAAAGGATCTCAA
GAAGATCCTTTGATCTTTTCTACGGGGTCTGACGCTCAGTGGAACGAAAACTCACGTTAAGGGATTTTGG
TCATGAGATTATCAAAAAGGATCTTCACCTAGATCCTTTTAAATTAAAAATGAAGTTTTAAATCAATCTA
AAGTATATATGAGTAAACTTGGTCTGACAGTTACCAATGCTTAATCAGTGAGGCACCTATCTCAGCGATC
TGTCTATTTCGTTCATCCATAGTTGCCTGACTCCCCGTCGTGTAGATAACTACGATACGGGAGGGCTTAC
CATCTGGCCCCAGTGCTGCAATGATACCGCGAGACCCACGCTCACCGGCTCCAGATTTATCAGCAATAAA
CCAGCCAGCCGGAAGGGCCGAGCGCAGAAGTGGTCCTGCAACTTTATCCGCCTCCATCCAGTCTATTAAT
TGTTGCCGGGAAGCTAGAGTAAGTAGTTCGCCAGTTAATAGTTTGCGCAACGTTGTTGCCATTGCTGCAG
GCATCGTGGTGTCACGCTCGTCGTTTGGTATGGCTTCATTCAGCTCCGGTTCCCAACGATCAAGGCGAGT
TACATGATCCCCCATGTTGTGCAAAAAAGCGGTTAGCTCCTTCGGTCCTCCGATCGTTGTCAGAAGTAAG
TTGGCCGCAGTGTTATCACTCATGGTTATGGCAGCACTGCATAATTCTCTTACTGTCATGCCATCCGTAA
GATGCTTTTCTGTGACTGGTGAGTACTCAACCAAGTCATTCTGAGAATAGTGTATGCGGCGACCGAGTTG
CTCTTGCCCGGCGTCAACACGGGATAATACCGCGCCACATAGCAGAACTTTAAAAGTGCTCATCATTGGA
AAACGTTCTTCGGGGCGAAAACTCTCAAGGATCTTACCGCTGTTGAGATCCAGTTCGATGTAACCCACTC
GTGCACCCAACTGATCTTCAGCATCTTTTACTTTCACCAGCGTTTCTGGGTGAGCAAAAACAGGAAGGCA
AAATGCCGCAAAAAAGGGAATAAGGGCGACACGGAAATGTTGAATACTCATACTCTTCCTTTTTCAATAT
TATTGAAGCATTTATCAGGGTTATTGTCTCATGAGCGGATACATATTTGAATGTATTTAGAAAAATAAAC
AAATAGGGGTTCCGCGCACATTTCCCCGAAAAGTGCCACCTGACGTCTAAGAAACCATTATTATCATGAC
ATTAACCTATAAAAATAGGCGTATCACGAGGCCCTTTCGT
Features (pLannotate 1.2.2; 10 found; start..end, strand, type, name):
     56..2565    +  promoter       Ac5 promoter: Drosophila melanogaster actin 5C promoter
   2582..3289    +  CDS            mCherry: mCherry is a basic (constitutively fluorescent) red fluorescent protein published in 2004, derived from Discosoma sp.. It is reported to be a very rapidly-maturing monomer with low acid sensitivity.
   3284..4714    +  CDS            osk (fragment): OSKA_DROME - Experimental evidence at protein level: Swiss-Prot protein existence level 1. Organizes the germ plasm and directs localization of the posterior determinant nanos. Oskar protein is required to keep nos RNA and staufen protein at the posterior pole. From Drosophila melanogaster (Fruit fly).
   4766..4807    +  CDS            V5 tag: epitope tag from simian virus 5
   4907..5041    -  polyA_signal   SV40 poly(A) signal: SV40 polyadenylation signal
   5064..5148    -  CDS            large T antigen (fragment): large T antigen from SV40 (simian virus 40)
   5149..5596    +  CDS            TcR (fragment): tetracycline efflux protein; tet; confers resistance to tetracycline
   5642..6230    -  rep_origin     ori: high-copy-number ColE1/pMB1/pBR322/pUC origin of replication
   6401..7261    -  CDS            AmpR: β-lactamase; bla; confers resistance to ampicillin, carbenicillin, and related antibiotics
   7262..7366    -  promoter       AmpR promoter: bla
