[The description below was written by a language model from this plasmid's Addgene catalogue record and pLannotate feature annotations shown in this document.]
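Description:
H2-pAc5.1 mCherry Oskar 139-606 is an insect-cell expression plasmid of about 7.5 kb, built on a pAc5.1-type backbone that already carries mCherry. In bacteria it is maintained through a high-copy ColE1/pUC-type origin and selected with ampicillin via the β-lactamase gene and its native promoter. The record lists no selectable marker for insect cells, which fits transient transfection. The annotation also picks up short fragments of a tetracycline resistance gene and of SV40 large T antigen. These appear to be non-functional backbone remnants rather than working elements.

The expression cassette is driven by the Drosophila melanogaster actin 5C (Ac5) promoter, a strong constitutive promoter commonly used in Schneider (S2) cells. It is followed by the monomeric red fluorescent protein mCherry, joined at its C-terminus to a fragment of Drosophila Oskar covering residues 139–606. Oskar organizes the germ plasm and is needed to keep nanos RNA and Staufen protein at the posterior pole of the oocyte. A V5 epitope tag sequence from the backbone lies a short distance downstream of the Oskar fragment, but the record does not state whether it is translated in frame with the fusion. An SV40 polyadenylation signal follows the cassette.

The stated purpose is expression of Oskar 139–606 for imaging in Schneider cells. The associated publication describes a colocalization assay for identifying and characterizing direct protein–protein interactions, in which the localization of fluorescently tagged proteins such as this mCherry fusion is observed by microscopy. The cloning sites used to insert the Oskar fragment are not recorded.
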