Addgene plasmid #206491: H2-pAc5.1 mCherry Oskar 139-606
Purpose: Oskar 139-606 expression for Schneider cell imaging
Depositing lab: Anne Ephrussi. Depositing organization: European Molecular Biology Laboratory (EMBL), Heidelberg. Publication: ReLo is a simple and rapid colocalization assay to identify and characterize direct protein-protein interactions. Salgania HK, Metz J, Jeske M. Nat Commun. 2024 Apr 3;15(1):2875. doi: 10.1038/s41467-024-47233-4. PubMed 38570497.
Backbone
  Vector backbone: T7-pAc5.1 mCherry EcoRV
  Vector type: Insect Expression
Growth in bacteria
  Bacterial resistance: Ampicillin, 100 μg/mL
  Growth temperature: 37°C
  Growth strain: DH5alpha
  Copy number: High Copy
Gene/Insert
  Gene/Insert name: Oskar 139-606
  Species: D. melanogaster (fly)
  Tag / fusion protein: mCherry (N terminal on insert)
  Cloning method: Restriction Enzyme; 5′ cloning site Unknown (unknown if destroyed); 3′ cloning site Unknown (unknown if destroyed)
Terms and licenses: Academic/Nonprofit Terms; Industry Terms: Not Available to Industry
Depositor comments: Please visit https://www.biorxiv.org/content/10.1101/2022.03.04.482790v2 for bioRxiv preprint.
How to cite: H2-pAc5.1 mCherry Oskar 139-606 was a gift from Anne Ephrussi (Addgene plasmid # 206491 ; http://n2t.net/addgene:206491 ; RRID:Addgene_206491)
