>Addgene plasmid #206491 | H2-pAc5.1 mCherry Oskar 139-606 | depositor partial sequence | sequence record 401832 | Dm Oskar 139-606
ATGACCATCATCGAGAGCAACTATATATCCGTGCGCGAGGAATATCCCGATATAGATAGTGAGGTGCGCG
CCATATTGCTGAGCCACGCCCAGAATGGAATCACGATATCGAGCATCAAGAGTGAATATCGAAAACTGAC
GGGCAATCCATTTCCACTGCACGACAACGTGACGGATTTCCTGCTGACCATTCCCAATGTGACCGCTGAG
TGCAGCGAGTCCGGTAAGCGGATCTTCAACCTGAAAGCGAGCCTGAAGAACGGTCACCTCCTGGATATGG
TGCTCAACCAGAAAGAGCGCACCAGCGACTACAGCAGCGGAGCTCCGTCCCTGGAGAACATACCACGAGC
ACCTCCACGCTACTGGAAGAATCCCTTCAAACGGAGGGCTCTGTCCCAGCTGAACACCAGCCCGAGGACC
GTGCCCAAGATAACGGATGAAAAGACCAAGGATATCGCCACCAGGCCGGTTTCGCTGCATCAAATGGCCA
ATGAGGCAGCGGAGTCGAACTGGTGCTACCAGGATAATTGGAAGCATCTCAACAATTTCTACCAGCAAGC
CAGCGTAAATGCGCCAAAAATGCCAGTACCCATCAACATCTACAGCCCCGATGCCCCAGAGGAACCAATC
AATTTGGCTCCACCTGGGCATCAGCCAAGCTGCAGAACCCAAAGCCAGAAAACCGAACCGACTGAAAACC
GCCATTTGGGCATCTTTGTGCATCCATTTAACGGCATGAACATAATGAAGAGACGCCACGAAATGACGCC
CACGCCAACGATTTTAACCAGTGGAACCTACAACGATTCTCTGCTGACGATTAACTCGGATTACGATGCC
TATCTGCTGGACTTTCCGCTTATGGGCGATGATTTTATGCTATATCTCGCCCGAATGGAGCTAAAATGCC
GATTTAGGCGTCACGAACGCGTCCTGCAGTCAGGACTTTGTGTATCCGGACTGACGATCAATGGCGCCCG
AAATCGTTTAAAAAGAGTCCAATTACCCGAGGGTACTCAGATCATCGTCAATATCGGATCGGTGGACATT
ATGCGCGGCAAGCCTTTGGTTCAGATCGAGCACGATTTTCGGCTACTGATCAAGGAGATGCACAATATGC
GATTGGTGCCGATTCTAACAAATCTTGCACCGCTGGGCAACTATTGTCACGATAAGGTATTATGTGACAA
AATCTACCGATTCAACAAGTTTATCCGAAGCGAATGCTGTCACCTAAAGGTCATCGACATACACTCCTGT
CTAATCAACGAAAGGGGCGTGGTGCGATTTGATTGCTTTCAGGCCTCACCACGCCAAGTCACCGGTTCCA
AGGAACCCTATCTGTTCTGGAACAAAATCGGTCGGCAGCGCGTACTGCAAGTTATTGAAACGAGTCTGGA
GTATTAA
